Addgene plasmid #227296: qTAG-N-Solo-mStayGold-MAP4
Purpose: Donor template for mStayGold insertion into the N-terminus of the MAP4 locus. For microtubule visualization. To be co-transfected with sgRNAplasmid px330-PITCh-MAP4 (Addgene #227295)
Depositing lab: Laurence Pelletier. Publication: qTAG: an adaptable plasmid scaffold for CRISPR-based endogenous tagging. Philip R, Sharma A, Matellan L, Erpf AC, Hsu WH, Tkach JM, Wyatt HDM, Pelletier L. EMBO J. 2024 Dec 12. doi: 10.1038/s44318-024-00337-5. PubMed 39668248.
Backbone
  Vector backbone: pUC19
  Backbone manufacturer: Invitrogen
  Backbone size w/o insert (bp): 2686
  Vector type: Mammalian Expression, CRISPR ; Donor Template
Growth in bacteria
  Bacterial resistance: Ampicillin, 100 μg/mL
  Growth temperature: 37°C
  Growth strain: DH5alpha
  Copy number: High Copy
Gene/Insert
  Gene/Insert name: MAP4 Homology Arms flanking a mStayGold Tag (alt name: MAP4)
  Species: H. sapiens (human)
  Insert size (bp): 1874
  Entrez Gene: MAP4
  Promoter: Promoterless
  Cloning method: Unknown
  Sequencing primers: 5′ CTGCAAGGCGATTAAGTTGGGTAAC; 3′ GGCTCGTATGTTGTGTGGAATTGT
Terms and licenses: Academic/Nonprofit Terms; Industry Terms: Not Available to Industry
Depositor comments: To be co-transfected with sgRNAplasmid px330-PITCh-MAP4 (Addgene #227295): https://www.addgene.org/227295/
How to cite: qTAG-N-Solo-mStayGold-MAP4 was a gift from Laurence Pelletier (Addgene plasmid # 227296 ; http://n2t.net/addgene:227296 ; RRID:Addgene_227296)
