[The description below was written by a language model from this plasmid's Addgene catalogue record and pLannotate feature annotations shown in this document.]
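Description:
qTAG-N-Solo-mStayGold-MAP4 is a CRISPR donor template built on the pUC19 cloning backbone, intended for endogenous tagging of the human MAP4 gene in mammalian cells. It is propagated in E. coli as a high-copy plasmid through the ColE1/pUC-type origin and selected with ampicillin via the β-lactamase gene and its native promoter. The remaining annotated backbone elements (lacZα fragment, lac promoter and operator, CAP binding site, and short lacI, bom and rop fragments) are pUC19 remnants flanking the cloning site and have no role in the tagging function.

The payload is an insert of roughly 1.9 kb consisting of MAP4 homology arms flanking the coding sequence of the green fluorescent protein mStayGold. The cassette is promoterless, so the tag is expressed only after in-frame integration at the N-terminus of the MAP4 locus, where it comes under the control of the endogenous promoter and produces an mStayGold–MAP4 fusion at native levels. The "Solo" designation suggests a tag-only cassette, and no selection marker is listed in the record or detected in the annotation. The automated feature table does not annotate mStayGold itself. Within the insert it recognises only a MAP4 coding fragment, matched by similarity to the bovine protein, which presumably corresponds to part of the downstream human homology arm.

The donor is designed to be co-transfected with a companion px330-PITCh-MAP4 plasmid, which supplies the sgRNA for cutting the target site. Because MAP4 is a microtubule-associated protein, the resulting knock-in is used to visualise microtubules in cells.
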