Features (pLannotate 1.2.2; 11 found; start..end, strand, type, name):
    137..236     +  misc_feature   bom (fragment): basis of mobility region from pBR322
    242..399     -  CDS            lacZα (fragment): LacZα fragment of β-galactosidase; lacZ fragment
   1726..1968    +  CDS            MAP4 (fragment): MAP4_BOVIN - Experimental evidence at protein level: Swiss-Prot protein existence level 1. Non-neuronal microtubule-associated protein. Promotes microtubule assembly. From Bos taurus (Bovine).
   2318..2334    -  protein_bind   lac operator: The lac repressor binds to the lac operator to inhibit transcription in E. coli. This inhibition can be relieved by adding lactose or isopropyl-β-D-thiogalactopyranoside (IPTG). lac repressor encoded by lacI
   2342..2372    -  promoter       lac promoter: promoter for the E. coli lac operon
   2387..2408    -  protein_bind   CAP binding site: CAP binding activates transcription in the presence of cAMP. E. coli catabolite activator protein
   2421..2513    -  CDS            lacI (fragment): lac repressor; lacI; The lac repressor binds to the lac operator to inhibit transcription in E. coli. This inhibition can be relieved by adding lactose or isopropyl-β-D-thiogalactopyranoside (IPTG).
   2696..3284    -  rep_origin     ori: high-copy-number ColE1/pMB1/pBR322/pUC origin of replication
   3455..4315    -  CDS            AmpR: β-lactamase; bla; confers resistance to ampicillin, carbenicillin, and related antibiotics
   4316..4420    -  promoter       AmpR promoter: bla
   4515..35      +  CDS            rop (fragment) (across the origin): Rop protein, which maintains plasmids at low copy number; rop
>Addgene plasmid #227296 | qTAG-N-Solo-mStayGold-MAP4 | addgene full sequence | sequence record 452068 | Addgene NGS Result
TCGCGCGTTTCGGTGATGACGGTGAAAACCTCTGACACATGCAGCTCCCGGAGACGGTCACAGCTTGTCT
GTAAGCGGATGCCGGGAGCAGACAAGCCCGTCAGGGCGCGTCAGCGGGTGTTGGCGGGTGTCGGGGCTGG
CTTAACTATGCGGCATCAGAGCAGATTGTACTGAGAGTGCACCATATGCGGTGTGAAATACCGCACAGAT
GCGTAAGGAGAAAATACCGCATCAGGCGCCATTCGCCATTCAGGCTGCGCAACTGTTGGGAAGGGCGATC
GGTGCGGGCCTCTTCGCTATTACGCCAGCTGGCGAAAGGGGGATGTGCTGCAAGGCGATTAAGTTGGGTA
ACGCCAGGGTTTTCCCAGTCACGACGTTGTAAAACGACGGCCAGTGAATTCGGAAACGTGTCTTTTTTTT
TTTATGCTGGCAGGGCTAAGTAGTTTGGTTGACAGGACTATCCACAAGTGATTCATGAAGAAGCAGGTAC
TCACTCCAAGATAAGATCCATACTCACAGTCTTTGGTCAAGAAAGTTGATTTCATTTGTCCGATAGTAAT
GTAACTATGTAAAGACCTGATTTGAATCTTACTGGCTATAGCTTTGGATATGTTGATTGTGGGGTTTTTT
TACACCTCACTTTTCTTATAAATAGAAAGGACACAATTGCAATTGCTTTGTCCTGCCACCACCACCTCCC
TCCACCCCCAGAAATGTGAGAAAAGAGTAACTAGCGGTGAGTTACCTTGGGTCAGACTGTCCATTTCTTA
GCTTTATTTTTCTCATCTTTCAAATGAGGGAGCCTCTTCTAGCTGTAAAATCTTAGATTTTGATTCTTTT
GTTTGTTTCAAACAATTGACAAGAGTTTCTAGAAATGTTTTTCCTTTTGCAGTGCTCGTTACATGAAAGA
TCTTTTTCCTCTTCACCAGGCAGTTGCAGTGGTGCAGAATGGGCAAGAGCAAGACCGGTAGCGGCGGAAG
CATGGTGTCTACAGGCGAGGAACTGTTTACCGGCGTGGTGCCCTTCAAGTTCCAGCTGAAGGGCACCATC
AACGGCAAGAGCTTCACCGTGGAAGGCGAGGGCGAGGGCAATAGCCACGAGGGCAGCCACAAAGGCAAGT
ATGTGTGCACCAGCGGCAAACTGCCAATGTCTTGGGCCGCCCTGGGAACTAGCTTCGGCTATGGCATGAA
ATACTATACCAAGTACCCCAGCGGCCTGAAAAACTGGTTCCACGAGGTGATGCCTGAGGGCTTCACCTAC
GACAGACACATCCAGTACAAGGGCGACGGCAGCATCCACGCCAAGCACCAGCACTTCATGAAGAACGGCA
CCTACCACAACATCGTGGAGTTCACCGGCCAGGACTTCAAGGAGAACAGCCCCGTGCTGACCGGCGACAT
GGACGTGAGCCTGCCCAACGAGGTGCAGCACATCCCCATTGATGACGGCGTGGAGTGCACAGTGACCCTG
CAGTACCCTCTGCTGAGCGACGAAAGCAAGTGCGTGGAAGCCTATCAGAACACCATCATCAAGCCCCTGC
ACAATCAGCCAGCCCCCGATGTGCCATTTCACTGGATCAGAAAGCAGTACACCCAGAGCAAGGACGACAC
CGAGGAGAGAGACCACATCATCCAGAGCGAGACCCTGGAGGCCCACCTGCCTTGGCATGAGCCTAGCGCA
AGCGCAGTGGGAGGTTCCGGAGGAAGCGGAGGATCTGGCGGTACCGCTGACTTGAGTCTTGCAGATGCAT
TAACAGAACCATCTCCAGACATTGAGGGAGAGATAAAGCGGGACTTCATTGCCACACTAGAGGCAGAGGC
CTTTGATGATGTTGTGGGAGAAACTGTTGGAAAAACAGACTATATTCCTCTCCTGGATGTTGATGAGAAA
ACCGGGAACTCAGAGTCAAAGAAGAAACCGTGCTCAGAAACTAGCCAGATTGAAGGTAAGTATTTAAACC
AGACTGCTTATATATGTTCAGAAAGCAGGTTAGGGATTATGCCTTTGGTATAATCTTGGAAACTGAGAAT
TGAGCTGAGTTTTTTTAGTGTAGGCTAGTAACTTTATGTTTCTTTGTTAGATACCGAGGAGGTAGACTTA
CCACCCTTTGAGTGAGCGTTCATGAGTCTGTGGATGACTTTTAACCCTAATGTTTCTTCTCTAATGTTTC
AACAACCATATAATCTTCTTCTTAATTTCCTAAATTAAACTGTCTACTGTGCCTTTTCTCTGAAAGTAGC
TTTGAAAAGTTAAATAAAATTCTGCGGTTATATCAAAGCTTGGCGTAATCATGGTCATAGCTGTTTCCTG
TGTGAAATTGTTATCCGCTCACAATTCCACACAACATACGAGCCGGAAGCATAAAGTGTAAAGCCTGGGG
TGCCTAATGAGTGAGCTAACTCACATTAATTGCGTTGCGCTCACTGCCCGCTTTCCAGTCGGGAAACCTG
TCGTGCCAGCTGCATTAATGAATCGGCCAACGCGCGGGGAGAGGCGGTTTGCGTATTGGGCGCTCTTCCG
CTTCCTCGCTCACTGACTCGCTGCGCTCGGTCGTTCGGCTGCGGCGAGCGGTATCAGCTCACTCAAAGGC
GGTAATACGGTTATCCACAGAATCAGGGGATAACGCAGGAAAGAACATGTGAGCAAAAGGCCAGCAAAAG
GCCAGGAACCGTAAAAAGGCCGCGTTGCTGGCGTTTTTCCATAGGCTCCGCCCCCCTGACGAGCATCACA
AAAATCGACGCTCAAGTCAGAGGTGGCGAAACCCGACAGGACTATAAAGATACCAGGCGTTTCCCCCTGG
AAGCTCCCTCGTGCGCTCTCCTGTTCCGACCCTGCCGCTTACCGGATACCTGTCCGCCTTTCTCCCTTCG
GGAAGCGTGGCGCTTTCTCATAGCTCACGCTGTAGGTATCTCAGTTCGGTGTAGGTCGTTCGCTCCAAGC
TGGGCTGTGTGCACGAACCCCCCGTTCAGCCCGACCGCTGCGCCTTATCCGGTAACTATCGTCTTGAGTC
CAACCCGGTAAGACACGACTTATCGCCACTGGCAGCAGCCACTGGTAACAGGATTAGCAGAGCGAGGTAT
GTAGGCGGTGCTACAGAGTTCTTGAAGTGGTGGCCTAACTACGGCTACACTAGAAGAACAGTATTTGGTA
TCTGCGCTCTGCTGAAGCCAGTTACCTTCGGAAAAAGAGTTGGTAGCTCTTGATCCGGCAAACAAACCAC
CGCTGGTAGCGGTGGTTTTTTTGTTTGCAAGCAGCAGATTACGCGCAGAAAAAAAGGATCTCAAGAAGAT
CCTTTGATCTTTTCTACGGGGTCTGACGCTCAGTGGAACGAAAACTCACGTTAAGGGATTTTGGTCATGA
GATTATCAAAAAGGATCTTCACCTAGATCCTTTTAAATTAAAAATGAAGTTTTAAATCAATCTAAAGTAT
ATATGAGTAAACTTGGTCTGACAGTTACCAATGCTTAATCAGTGAGGCACCTATCTCAGCGATCTGTCTA
TTTCGTTCATCCATAGTTGCCTGACTCCCCGTCGTGTAGATAACTACGATACGGGAGGGCTTACCATCTG
GCCCCAGTGCTGCAATGATACCGCGAGACCCACGCTCACCGGCTCCAGATTTATCAGCAATAAACCAGCC
AGCCGGAAGGGCCGAGCGCAGAAGTGGTCCTGCAACTTTATCCGCCTCCATCCAGTCTATTAATTGTTGC
CGGGAAGCTAGAGTAAGTAGTTCGCCAGTTAATAGTTTGCGCAACGTTGTTGCCATTGCTACAGGCATCG
TGGTGTCACGCTCGTCGTTTGGTATGGCTTCATTCAGCTCCGGTTCCCAACGATCAAGGCGAGTTACATG
ATCCCCCATGTTGTGCAAAAAAGCGGTTAGCTCCTTCGGTCCTCCGATCGTTGTCAGAAGTAAGTTGGCC
GCAGTGTTATCACTCATGGTTATGGCAGCACTGCATAATTCTCTTACTGTCATGCCATCCGTAAGATGCT
TTTCTGTGACTGGTGAGTACTCAACCAAGTCATTCTGAGAATAGTGTATGCGGCGACCGAGTTGCTCTTG
CCCGGCGTCAATACGGGATAATACCGCGCCACATAGCAGAACTTTAAAAGTGCTCATCATTGGAAAACGT
TCTTCGGGGCGAAAACTCTCAAGGATCTTACCGCTGTTGAGATCCAGTTCGATGTAACCCACTCGTGCAC
CCAACTGATCTTCAGCATCTTTTACTTTCACCAGCGTTTCTGGGTGAGCAAAAACAGGAAGGCAAAATGC
CGCAAAAAAGGGAATAAGGGCGACACGGAAATGTTGAATACTCATACTCTTCCTTTTTCAATATTATTGA
AGCATTTATCAGGGTTATTGTCTCATGAGCGGATACATATTTGAATGTATTTAGAAAAATAAACAAATAG
GGGTTCCGCGCACATTTCCCCGAAAAGTGCCACCTGACGTCTAAGAAACCATTATTATCATGACATTAAC
CTATAAAAATAGGCGTATCACGAGGCCCTTTCGTC
